Addgene plasmid #213029: pMT647 human L1 ORF2p-3xFlag only (ORFeus-Hs, CMV promoter, monocistronic construct) in pCEP4 Puro (derivative of pMT646)
Purpose: Expresses human LINE-1 ORF2 only in human cells (codon optimized ORFeus-Hs), with a C-terminal 3xFlag tag on ORF2
Depositing lab: Martin S. Taylor. Depositing organization: Massachusetts General Hospital. Publication: Structures, functions and adaptations of the human LINE-1 ORF2 protein. Baldwin ET, van Eeuwen T, Hoyos D, Zalevsky A, Tchesnokov EP, Sanchez R, Miller BD, Di Stefano LH, Ruiz FX, Hancock M, Isik E, Mendez-Dorantes C, Walpole T, Nichols C, Wan P, Riento K, Halls-Kass R, Augustin M, Lammens A, Jestel A, Upla P, Xibinaku K, Congreve S, Hennink M, Rogala KB, Schneider AM, Fairman JE, Christensen SM, Desrosiers B, Bisacchi GS, Saunders OL, Hafeez N, Miao W, Kapeller R, Zaller DM, Sali A, Weichenrieder O, Burns KH, Gotte M, Rout MP, Arnold E, Greenbaum BD, Romero DL, LaCava J, Taylor MS. Nature. 2024 Feb;626(7997):194-206. doi: 10.1038/s41586-023-06947-z. Epub 2023 Dec 14. PubMed 38096902.
Backbone
  Vector backbone: pCEP4 Puro
  Backbone manufacturer: Invitrogen (modified)
  Backbone size w/o insert (bp): 9807
  Total vector size (bp): 14044
  Modifications to backbone: Hygro replaced with Puromycin resistance
  Vector type: Mammalian Expression
  Selectable markers: Puromycin
Growth in bacteria
  Bacterial resistance: Ampicillin, 100 μg/mL
  Growth temperature: 37°C
  Growth strain: DH5alpha
  Copy number: High Copy
Gene/Insert
  Gene/Insert name: Human LINE-1 ORF2p only (monocistronic, codon optimized ORFeus-Hs sequence) with ORF2-3xFlag (alt names: ORF2p; ORF2; LORF2_HUMAN)
  Species: H. sapiens (human)
  Insert size (bp): 4147
  GenBank ID: AAC51271.1
  Promoter: CMV
  Tag / fusion protein: 3xFlag (C terminal on insert)
  Cloning method: Restriction Enzyme; 5′ cloning site NotI (destroyed during cloning); 3′ cloning site BamHI (not destroyed)
  Sequencing primers: 5′ CMV_Forward; 3′ SV40pA-Rev
Terms and licenses: Academic/Nonprofit Terms; Industry Terms: Not Available to Industry
Depositor comments: The construct is based on the synthetic L1 ORFeus-Hs sequence generated in the lab of Jef Boeke (see W. An et al., Mobile DNA 2, 2011 https://doi.org/10.1186/1759-8753-2-2)
How to cite: pMT647 human L1 ORF2p-3xFlag only (ORFeus-Hs, CMV promoter, monocistronic construct) in pCEP4 Puro (derivative of pMT646) was a gift from Martin S. Taylor (Addgene plasmid # 213029 ; http://n2t.net/addgene:213029 ; RRID:Addgene_213029)
