[The description below was written by a language model from this plasmid's Addgene catalogue record and pLannotate feature annotations shown in this document.]
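Description:
pMT647 is a 14 kb mammalian expression plasmid built on a modified pCEP4 episomal backbone in which the original hygromycin marker has been replaced by a puromycin resistance cassette. It is propagated in E. coli through a high-copy ColE1/pUC-type origin with ampicillin selection (AmpR). In human cells the plasmid carries the Epstein-Barr virus oriP origin together with the EBNA1 coding sequence, a pairing that allows the vector to replicate and be retained as an extrachromosomal episome. Transfected cells are selected with puromycin N-acetyltransferase, which is driven by the mouse PGK promoter and terminated by the PGK polyadenylation signal. Several short fragments annotated in the feature table (rop, tet promoter, TcR, SV40 large T, EBV gL and BRRF2) are remnants of the backbone's construction rather than functional elements.

The payload is the human LINE-1 ORF2 protein alone, encoded by the synthetic, codon-optimized ORFeus-Hs sequence and expressed as a monocistronic transcript without ORF1. It is placed under the CMV immediate-early enhancer and promoter and followed by an SV40 polyadenylation signal. ORF2p supplies the endonuclease and reverse transcriptase activities that LINE-1 uses for target-primed reverse transcription. Here it carries a C-terminal 3xFlag tag for detection and affinity capture. The insert was cloned by restriction digestion between NotI (destroyed) and BamHI sites, and the plasmid is described as a derivative of pMT646. According to the record, its purpose is expression of ORF2p on its own in human cells, and the associated publication concerns the structure and function of the protein.
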