Features (pLannotate 1.2.2; 20 found; start..end, strand, type, name):
      4..383     +  enhancer       CMV enhancer: human cytomegalovirus immediate early enhancer
    385..584     +  promoter       CMV promoter: human cytomegalovirus (CMV) immediate early promoter
    665..4489    +  CDS            LORF2_HUMAN: Experimental evidence at protein level: Swiss-Prot protein existence level 1. Has a reverse transcriptase activity required for target- primed reverse transcription of the LINE-1 element mRNA, a crucial step in LINE-1 retrotransposition. Has also an endonuclease activity that allows the introduction of nicks in the chromosomal target DNA. Cleaves DNA in AT-rich regions between a 5' stretch of purines and a 3' stretch of pyrimidines, corresponding to sites of LINE-1 integration in the genome. From Homo sapiens (Human).
   4538..4603    +  CDS            3xFLAG: three tandem FLAG® epitope tags, followed by an enterokinase cleavage site
   4813..4947    -  polyA_signal   SV40 poly(A) signal: SV40 polyadenylation signal
   4970..5053    -  CDS            large T antigen (fragment): large T antigen from SV40 (simian virus 40)
   5056..5096    +  CDS            rop (fragment): Rop protein, which maintains plasmids at low copy number; rop
   5676..7465    -  rep_origin     oriP: Epstein-Barr virus oriP replication origin (Yates et al., 2000)
   7466..7684    -  CDS            gL (fragment): GL_EBVB9 - Experimental evidence at protein level: Swiss-Prot protein existence level 1. The heterodimer glycoprotein H-glycoprotein L is required for the fusion of viral and plasma membranes leading to virus entry into the host cell. Acts as a functional inhibitor of gH and maintains gH in an inhibited form. Upon binding to host integrins, gL dissociates from gH leading to activation of the viral fusion glycoproteins gB and gH. Fusion of EBV with B-lymphocytes requires the additional receptor- binding protein gp42, which forms a complex with gH/gL. The heterodimer gH/gL targets also host EPHA
   7767..9692    -  CDS            EBNA1: Epstein-Barr nuclear antigen 1, also known as EBNA-1 crucial for latent viral infection, and for episomal amplification of vectors containing the oriP origin (Okita et al., 2013)
   9730..10074   -  CDS            BRRF2_EBVB9 (fragment): Protein inferred from homology: Swiss-Prot protein existence level 3. From Epstein-Barr virus (strain B95-8) (HHV-4) (Human herpesvirus 4).
  10077..10100   -  promoter       tet promoter (fragment): E. coli promoter for tetracycline efflux protein gene
  10213..10317   +  promoter       AmpR promoter: bla
  10318..11178   +  CDS            AmpR: β-lactamase; bla; confers resistance to ampicillin, carbenicillin, and related antibiotics
  11349..11937   +  rep_origin     ori: high-copy-number ColE1/pMB1/pBR322/pUC origin of replication
  11983..12106   -  CDS            TcR (fragment): tetracycline efflux protein; tet; confers resistance to tetracycline
  12132..12631   +  promoter       PGK promoter: mouse phosphoglycerate kinase 1 promoter
  12671..13270   +  CDS            PuroR: puromycin N-acetyltransferase; pac from Streptomyces alboniger; confers resistance to puromycin
  13348..13800   +  polyA_signal   PGK poly(A) signal: mouse phosphoglycerate kinase 1 polyadenylation signal
  13849..13874   -  CDS            bla(M) (fragment): β-lactamase lacking the signal sequence; bla(M); allows cytosolic expression of β-lactamase
>Addgene plasmid #213029 | pMT647 human L1 ORF2p-3xFlag only (ORFeus-Hs, CMV promoter, monocistronic construct) in pCEP4 Puro (derivative of pMT646) | addgene full sequence | sequence record 422050 | Addgene NGS Result
GTTGACATTGATTATTGACTAGTTATTAATAGTAATCAATTACGGGGTCATTAGTTCATAGCCCATATAT
GGAGTTCCGCGTTACATAACTTACGGTAAATGGCCCGCCTGGCTGACCGCCCAACGACCCCCGCCCATTG
ACGTCAATAATGACGTATGTTCCCATAGTAACGCCAATAGGGACTTTCCATTGACGTCAATGGGTGGAGT
ATTTACGGTAAACTGCCCACTTGGCAGTACATCAAGTGTATCATATGCCAAGTCCGCCCCCTATTGACGT
CAATGACGGTAAATGGCCCGCCTGGCATTATGCCCAGTACATGACCTTACGGGACTTTCCTACTTGGCAG
TACATCTACGTATTAGTCATCGCTATTACCATGGTGATGCGGTTTTGGCAGTACACCAATGGGCGTGGAT
AGCGGTTTGACTCACGGGGATTTCCAAGTCTCCACCCCATTGACGTCAATGGGAGTTTGTTTTGGCACCA
AAATCAACGGGACTTTCCAAAATGTCGTAATAACCCCGCCCCGTTGACGCAAATGGGCGGTAGGCGTGTA
CGGTGGGAGGTCTATATAAGCAGAGCTCGTTTAGTGAACCGTCAGATCTCTAGAAGCTGGGTACCAGCTG
CTAGCAAGCTTGCTAGCGGCCCGCGCCCATCATAATGACCGGCAGCAACAGCCACATCACCATCCTGACC
CTGAACATCAACGGCCTGAACAGCGCCATCAAGCGCCACCGCCTGGCCAGCTGGATCAAGAGCCAGGACC
CCAGCGTGTGCTGCATCCAGGAGACCCACCTGACCTGCCGCGACACCCACCGCCTGAAGATCAAGGGCTG
GCGCAAGATCTACCAGGCCAACGGCAAGCAGAAGAAGGCCGGCGTGGCCATCCTGGTGAGCGACAAGACC
GACTTCAAGCCCACCAAGATCAAGCGCGACAAGGAGGGCCACTACATCATGGTGAAGGGCAGCATCCAGC
AGGAGGAGCTGACCATCCTGAACATCTACGCCCCCAACACCGGTGCCCCCCGCTTCATCAAGCAGGTGCT
GAGCGACCTGCAGCGCGACCTGGACAGCCACACCCTGATCATGGGCGACTTCAACACCCCCCTGAGCACC
CTGGACCGCAGCACCCGCCAGAAGGTGAACAAGGACACCCAGGAGCTGAACAGCGCCCTGCACCAGGCCG
ACCTGATCGACATCTACCGCACCCTGCACCCCAAGAGCACCGAGTACACCTTCTTCAGCGCCCCCCACCA
CACCTACAGCAAGATCGACCACATCGTGGGCAGCAAGGCCCTGCTGAGCAAGTGCAAGCGCACCGAGATC
ATCACCAACTACCTGAGCGACCACAGCGCCATCAAGCTGGAGCTGCGCATCAAGAACCTGACCCAGAGCC
GCAGCACCACCTGGAAGCTGAACAACCTGCTGCTGAACGACTACTGGGTGCACAACGAGATGAAGGCCGA
GATCAAGATGTTCTTCGAAACCAACGAGAACAAGGACACCACCTACCAGAACCTGTGGGACGCCTTCAAG
GCCGTGTGCCGCGGCAAGTTCATCGCCCTGAACGCCTACAAGCGCAAGCAGGAGCGCAGCAAGATCGACA
CCCTGACCAGCCAGCTGAAGGAGCTGGAGAAGCAGGAGCAGACCCACAGCAAGGCCAGCCGCCGCCAGGA
GATCACCAAGATCCGCGCCGAGCTGAAGGAGATCGAGACCCAGAAGACCCTGCAGAAGATCAACGAGTCG
CGAAGCTGGTTCTTCGAGCGCATCAACAAGATCGACCGCCCCCTGGCCCGCCTGATCAAGAAGAAGCGCG
AGAAGAACCAGATCGACACCATCAAGAACGACAAGGGCGACATCACCACCGACCCCACCGAGATCCAGAC
CACCATCCGCGAGTACTACAAGCACCTGTACGCCAACAAGCTGGAGAACCTGGAGGAGATGGACACCTTC
CTGGACACCTACACCCTGCCCCGCCTGAACCAGGAGGAGGTGGAGAGCCTGAACCGCCCCATCACCGGCA
GCGAGATCGTGGCCATCATCAACAGCCTGCCCACCAAGAAGAGCCCCGGCCCCGACGGCTTCACCGCCGA
GTTCTACCAGCGCTACAAGGAGGAGCTGGTGCCCTTCCTGCTGAAGCTGTTCCAAAGCATCGAGAAGGAG
GGCATCCTGCCCAACAGCTTCTACGAGGCCAGCATCATCCTGATCCCCAAGCCCGGCCGCGACACCACCA
AGAAGGAGAACTTCCGCCCCATCAGCCTGATGAACATCGACGCCAAGATCCTGAACAAGATCCTGGCCAA
CCGCATCCAGCAGCACATCAAGAAGCTGATCCACCACGACCAGGTGGGCTTCATCCCCGGGATGCAGGGC
TGGTTCAACATCCGCAAGAGCATCAACGTGATCCAGCACATCAACCGCGCCAAGGACAAGAACCACATGA
TCATCAGCATCGACGCCGAGAAGGCCTTCGACAAGATCCAGCAGCCCTTCATGCTGAAGACCCTGAACAA
GCTGGGCATCGACGGCACCTACTTCAAGATCATCCGCGCCATCTACGACAAGCCCACCGCCAACATCATC
CTGAACGGCCAGAAGCTGGAGGCCTTCCCCCTGAAGACCGGCACGCGTCAGGGCTGCCCCCTGAGCCCCC
TGCTGTTCAACATCGTGCTGGAGGTGCTGGCCCGCGCCATCCGCCAGGAGAAGGAGATCAAGGGCATCCA
GCTGGGCAAGGAGGAGGTGAAGCTGAGCCTGTTCGCCGACGACATGATCGTGTACCTGGAGAACCCCATC
GTGAGCGCCCAGAACCTGCTGAAGCTGATCAGCAACTTCAGCAAGGTGAGCGGCTACAAGATCAACGTGC
AGAAGAGCCAGGCCTTCCTGTACACCAACAACCGCCAGACCGAGAGCCAGATCATGGGCGAGCTGCCCTT
CACCATCGCTAGCAAGCGCATCAAGTACCTGGGCATCCAGCTGACCCGCGACGTGAAGGACCTGTTCAAG
GAGAACTACAAGCCCCTGCTGAAGGAGATCAAGGAGGAGACCAACAAGTGGAAGAACATCCCCTGCAGCT
GGGTGGGCCGCATCAACATCGTGAAGATGGCCATCCTGCCCAAGGTGATCTACCGCTTCAACGCCATCCC
CATCAAGCTGCCCATGACCTTCTTCACCGAGCTGGAGAAGACCACCCTGAAGTTCATCTGGAACCAGAAG
CGCGCCCGCATCGCCAAGAGCATCCTGAGCCAGAAGAACAAGGCCGGCGGCATCACCCTGCCCGACTTCA
AGCTGTACTACAAGGCCACCGTGACCAAGACCGCCTGGTACTGGTACCAGAACCGCGATATCGACCAGTG
GAACCGCACCGAGCCCAGCGAGATCATGCCCCACATCTACAACTACCTGATCTTCGACAAGCCCGAGAAG
AACAAGCAGTGGGGCAAGGACAGCCTGTTCAACAAGTGGTGCTGGGAGAACTGGCTGGCCATCTGCCGCA
AGCTGAAGCTGGACCCCTTCCTGACCCCCTACACCAAGATCAACAGCCGCTGGATCAAGGACCTGAACGT
GAAGCCCAAGACCATCAAGACCCTGGAGGAGAACCTGGGCATCACCATCCAGGACATCGGCGTGGGCAAG
GACTTCATGAGCAAGACCCCCAAGGCCATGGCCACCAAGGACAAGATCGACAAGTGGGACCTGATCAAGC
TGAAGAGCTTCTGCACCGCCAAGGAGACCACCATCCGCGTGAACCGCCAGCCCACCACCTGGGAGAAGAT
CTTCGCCACCTACAGCAGCGACAAGGGCCTGATCAGCCGCATCTACAACGAGCTGAAGCAGATCTACAAG
AAGAAGACCAACAACCCCATCAAGAAGTGGGCCAAGGACATGAACCGCCACTTCAGCAAGGAGGACATCT
ACGCCGCCAAGAAGCATATGAAGAAGTGCAGCAGCAGCCTGGCCATCCGCGAGATGCAGATCAAGACCAC
CATGCGCTACCACCTGACCCCCGTGCGCATGGCCATCATCAAGAAGAGCGGCAACAACCGCTGCTGGCGC
GGCTGCGGCGAGATCGGCACCCTGCTGCACTGCTGGTGGGACTGCAAGCTGGTGCAGCCCCTGTGGAAGA
GCGTGTGGCGCTTCCTGCGCGACCTGGAGCTGGAGATCCCCTTCGACCCCGCCATCCCCCTGCTGGGCAT
CTACCCCAACGAGTACAAGAGCTGCTGCTACAAGGACACCTGCACCCGCATGTTCATCGCCGCCCTGTTC
ACCATCGCCAAGACCTGGAACCAGCCCAAGTGCCCCACCATGATCGATTGGATCAAGAAGATGTGGCACA
TCTACACCATGGAGTACTACGCCGCCATCAAGAACGACGAGTTCATCAGCTTCGTGGGCACCTGGATGAA
GCTGGAGACCATCATCCTGAGCAAGCTGAGCCAGGAGCAGAAGACCAAGCACCGCATCTTCAGCCTGATC
GGCGGCAACGGCGGCGGCAGCGGCGGCGGCAGCCTGGAAGTTCTGTTCCAGGGGCCCGACTACAAAGACC
ATGACGGTGATTATAAAGATCATGACATCGATTACAAGGATGACGATGACAAGTAGACAATGAGATCACA
TGGACACAGGAAGGGGAATATCACACTCTGGGGACTGTGGTGGGGTCGGGGGAGGGGGGAGGGATAGCAT
TGGGAGATATACCTAATGCTAGATGACACATTAGTGGGTGCAGCGCACCAGCATGGCACATGTATACATA
TGTAACTAACCTGCACAATGTGCACATGTACCCTAAAACTTAGAGTATAATGGATCCAGACATGATAAGA
TACATTGATGAGTTTGGACAAACCACAACTAGAATGCAGTGAAAAAAATGCTTTATTTGTGAAATTTGTG
ATGCTATTGCTTTATTTGTAACCATTATAAGCTGCAATAAACAAGTTAACAACAACAATTGCATTCATTT
TATGTTTCAGGTTCAGGGGGAGGTGTGGGAGGTTTTTTAAAGCAAGTAAAACCTCTACAAATGTGGTATG
GCTGATTATGATCCGGCTGCCTCGCGCGTTTCGGTGATGACGGTGAAAACCTCTGACACATGCAGCTCCC
GGAGACGGTCACAGCTTGTCTGTAAGCGGATGCCGGGAGCAGACAAGCCCGTCAGGGCGCGTCAGCGGGT
GTTGGCGGGTGTCGGGGCGCAGCCATGAGGTCGATCGACTCTAGAGGATCGATCCCCGCCCCGGACGAAC
TAAACCTGACTACGACATCTCTGCCCCTTCTTCGCGGGGCAGTGCATGTAATCCCTTCAGTTGGTTGGTA
CAACTTGCCAACTGGGCCCTGTTCCACATGTGACACGGGGGGGGACCAAACACAAAGGGGTTCTCTGACT
GTAGTTGACATCCTTATAAATGGATGTGCACATTTGCCAACACTGAGTGGCTTTCATCCTGGAGCAGACT
TTGCAGTCTGTGGACTGCAACACAACATTGCCTTTATGTGTAACTCTTGGCTGAAGCTCTTACACCAATG
CTGGGGGACATGTACCTCCCAGGGGCCCAGGAAGACTACGGGAGGCTACACCAACGTCAATCAGAGGGGC
CTGTGTAGCTACCGATAAGCGGACCCTCAAGAGGGCATTAGCAATAGTGTTTATAAGGCCCCCTTGTTAA
CCCTAAACGGGTAGCATATGCTTCCCGGGTAGTAGTATATACTATCCAGACTAACCCTAATTCAATAGCA
TATGTTACCCAACGGGAAGCATATGCTATCGAATTAGGGTTAGTAAAAGGGTCCTAAGGAACAGCGATAT
CTCCCACCCCATGAGCTGTCACGGTTTTATTTACATGGGGTCAGGATTCCACGAGGGTAGTGAACCATTT
TAGTCACAAGGGCAGTGGCTGAAGATCAAGGAGCGGGCAGTGAACTCTCCTGAATCTTCGCCTGCTTCTT
CATTCTCCTTCGTTTAGCTAATAGAATAACTGCTGAGTTGTGAACAGTAAGGTGTATGTGAGGTGCTCGA
AAACAAGGTTTCAGGTGACGCCCCCAGAATAAAATTTGGACGGGGGGTTCAGTGGTGGCATTGTGCTATG
ACACCAATATAACCCTCACAAACCCCTTGGGCAATAAATACTAGTGTAGGAATGAAACATTCTGAATATC
TTTAACAATAGAAATCCATGGGGTGGGGACAAGCCGTAAAGACTGGATGTCCATCTCACACGAATTTATG
GCTATGGGCAACACATAATCCTAGTGCAATATGATACTGGGGTTATTAAGATGTGTCCCAGGCAGGGACC
AAGACAGGTGAACCATGTTGTTACACTCTATTTGTAACAAGGGGAAAGAGAGTGGACGCCGACAGCAGCG
GACTCCACTGGTTGTCTCTAACACCCCCGAAAATTAAACGGGGCTCCACGCCAATGGGGCCCATAAACAA
AGACAAGTGGCCACTCTTTTTTTTGAAATTGTGGAGTGGGGGCACGCGTCAGCCCCCACACGCCGCCCTG
CGGTTTTGGACTGTAAAATAAGGGTGTAATAACTTGGCTGATTGTAACCCCGCTAACCACTGCGGTCAAA
CCACTTGCCCACAAAACCACTAATGGCACCCCGGGGAATACCTGCATAAGTAGGTGGGCGGGCCAAGATA
GGGGCGCGATTGCTGCGATCTGGAGGACAAATTACACACACTTGCGCCTGAGCGCCAAGCACAGGGTTGT
TGGTCCTCATATTCACGAGGTCGCTGAGAGCACGGTGGGCTAATGTTGCCATGGGTAGCATATACTACCC
AAATATCTGGATAGCATATGCTATCCTAATCTATATCTGGGTAGCATAGGCTATCCTAATCTATATCTGG
GTAGCATATGCTATCCTAATCTATATCTGGGTAGTATATGCTATCCTAATTTATATCTGGGTAGCATAGG
CTATCCTAATCTATATCTGGGTAGCATATGCTATCCTAATCTATATCTGGGTAGTATATGCTATCCTAAT
CTGTATCCGGGTAGCATATGCTATCCTAATAGAGATTAGGGTAGTATATGCTATCCTAATTTATATCTGG
GTAGCATATACTACCCAAATATCTGGATAGCATATGCTATCCTAATCTATATCTGGGTAGCATATGCTAT
CCTAATCTATATCTGGGTAGCATAGGCTATCCTAATCTATATCTGGGTAGCATATGCTATCCTAATCTAT
ATCTGGGTAGTATATGCTATCCTAATTTATATCTGGGTAGCATAGGCTATCCTAATCTATATCTGGGTAG
CATATGCTATCCTAATCTATATCTGGGTAGTATATGCTATCCTAATCTGTATCCGGGTAGCATATGCTAT
CCTCATGCATATACAGTCAGCATATGATACCCAGTAGTAGAGTGGGAGTGCTATCCTTTGCATATGCCGC
CACCTCCCAAGGGGGCGTGAATTTTCGCTGCTTGTCCTTTTCCTGCTGGTTGCTCCCATTCTTAGGTGAA
TTTAAGGAGGCCAGGCTAAAGCCGTCGCATGTCTGATTGCTCACCAGGTAAATGTCGCTAATGTTTTCCA
ACGCGAGAAGGTGTTGAGCGCGGAGCTGAGTGACGTGACAACATGGGTATGCCCAATTGCCCCATGTTGG
GAGGACGAAAATGGTGACAAGACAGATGGCCAGAAATACACCAACAGCACGCATGATGTCTACTGGGGAT
TTATTCTTTAGTGCGGGGGAATACACGGCTTTTAATACGATTGAGGGCGTCTCCTAACAAGTTACATCAC
TCCTGCCCTTCCTCACCCTCATCTCCATCACCTCCTTCATCTCCGTCATCTCCGTCATCACCCTCCGCGG
CAGCCCCTTCCACCATAGGTGGAAACCAGGGAGGCAAATCTACTCCATCGTCAAAGCTGCACACAGTCAC
CCTGATATTGCAGGTAGGAGCGGGCTTTGTCATAACAAGGTCCTTAATCGCATCCTTCAAAACCTCAGCA
AATATATGAGTTTGTAAAAAGACCATGAAATAACAGACAATGGACTCCCTTAGCGGGCCAGGTTGTGGGC
CGGGTCCAGGGGCCATTCCAAAGGGGAGACGACTCAATGGTGTAAGACGACATTGTGGAATAGCAAGGGC
AGTTCCTCGCCTTAGGTTGTAAAGGGAGGTCTTACTACCTCCATATACGAACACACCGGCGACCCAAGTT
CCTTCGTCGGTAGTCCTTTCTACGTGACTCCTAGCCAGGAGAGCTCTTAAACCTTCTGCAATGTTCTCAA
ATTTCGGGTTGGAACCTCCTTGACCACGATGCTTTCCAAACCACCCTCCTTTTTTGCGCCTGCCTCCATC
ACCCTGACCCCGGGGTCCAGTGCTTGGGCCTTCTCCTGGGTCATCTGCGGGGCCCTGCTCTATCGCTCCC
GGGGGCACGTCAGGCTCACCATCTGGGCCACCTTCTTGGTGGTATTCAAAATAATCGGCTTCCCCTACAG
GGTGGAAAAATGGCCTTCTACCTGGAGGGGGCCTGCGCGGTGGAGACCCGGATGATGATGACTGACTACT
GGGACTCCTGGGCCTCTTTTCTCCACGTCCACGACCTCTCCCCCTGGCTCTTTCACGACTTCCCCCCCTG
GCTCTTTCACGTCCTCTACCCCGGCGGCCTCCACTACCTCCTCGACCCCGGCCTCCACTACCTCCTCGAC
CCCGGCCTCCACTGCCTCCTCGACCCCGGCCTCCACCTCCTGCTCCTGCCCCTCCTGCTCCTGCCCCTCC
TCCTGCTCCTGCCCCTCCTGCCCCTCCTGCTCCTGCCCCTCCTGCCCCTCCTGCTCCTGCCCCTCCTGCC
CCTCCTGCTCCTGCCCCTCCTGCCCCTCCTCCTGCTCCTGCCCCTCCTGCCCCTCCTCCTGCTCCTGCCC
CTCCTGCCCCTCCTGCTCCTGCCCCTCCTGCCCCTCCTGCTCCTGCCCCTCCTGCCCCTCCTGCTCCTGC
CCCTCCTGCTCCTGCCCCTCCTGCTCCTGCCCCTCCTGCTCCTGCCCCTCCTGCCCCTCCTGCCCCTCCT
CCTGCTCCTGCCCCTCCTGCTCCTGCCCCTCCTGCCCCTCCTGCCCCTCCTGCTCCTGCCCCTCCTCCTG
CTCCTGCCCCTCCTGCCCCTCCTGCCCCTCCTCCTGCTCCTGCCCCTCCTGCCCCTCCTCCTGCTCCTGC
CCCTCCTCCTGCTCCTGCCCCTCCTGCCCCTCCTSCCCCTCCTCCTSCTCCTGCCCCTCCTGCCCCTCCT
CCTGCTCCTGCCCCTCCTCCTGCTCCTGCCCCTCCTGCCCCTCCTGCCCCTCCTCCTSCTCCTGCCCCTC
CTCCTGCTCCTGCCCCTCCTGCCCCTCCTGCCCCTCCTGCCCCTCCTCCTGCTCCTGCCCCTCCTCCTGC
TCCTGCCCCTCCTGCTCCTGCCCCTCCCGCTCCTGCTCCTGCTCCTGTTCCACCGTGGGTCCCTTTGCAG
CCAATGCAACTTGGACGTTTTTGGGGTCTCCGGACACCATCTCTATGTCTTGGCCCTGATCCTGAGCCGC
CCGGGGCTCCTGGTCTTCCGCCTCCTCGTCCTCGTCCTCTTCCCCGTCCTCGTCCATGGTTATCACCCCC
TCTTCTTTGAGGTCCACTGCCGCCGGAGCCTTCTGGTCCAGATGTGTCTCCCTTCTCTCCTAGGCCATTT
CCAGGTCCTGTACCTGGCCCCTCGTCAGACATGATTCACACTAAAAGAGATCAATAGACATCTTTATTAG
ACGACGCTCAGTGAATACAGGGAGTGCAGACTCCTGCCCCCTCCAACAGCCCCCCCACCCTCATCCCCTT
CATGGTCGCTGTCAGACAGATCCAGGTCTGAAAATTCCCCATCCTCCGAACCATCCTCGTCCTCATCACC
AATTACTCGCAGCCCGGAAAACTCCCGCTGAACATCCTCAAGATTTGCGTCCTGAGCCTCAAGCCAGGCC
TCAAATTCCTCGTCCCCCTTTTTGCTGGACGGTAGGGATGGGGATTCTCGGGACCCCTCCTCTTCCTCTT
CAAGGTCACCAGACAGAGATGCTACTGGGGCAACGGAAGAAAAGCTGGGTGCGGCCTGTGAGGATCAGCT
TATCGATGATAAGCTGTCAAACATGAGAATTCTTGAAGACGAAAGGGCCTCGTGATACGCCTATTTTTAT
AGGTTAATGTCATGATAATAATGGTTTCTTAGACGTCAGGTGGCACTTTTCGGGGAAATGTGCGCGGAAC
CCCTATTTGTTTATTTTTCTAAATACATTCAAATATGTATCCGCTCATGAGACAATAACCCTGATAAATG
CTTCAATAATATTGAAAAAGGAAGAGTATGAGTATTCAACATTTCCGTGTCGCCCTTATTCCCTTTTTTG
CGGCATTTTGCCTTCCTGTTTTTGCTCACCCAGAAACGCTGGTGAAAGTAAAAGATGCTGAAGATCAGTT
GGGTGCACGAGTGGGTTACATCGAACTGGATCTCAACAGCGGTAAGATCCTTGAGAGTTTTCGCCCCGAA
GAACGTTTTCCAATGATGAGCACTTTTAAAGTTCTGCTATGTGGCGCGGTATTATCCCGTGTTGACGCCG
GGCAAGAGCAACTCGGTCGCCGCATACACTATTCTCAGAATGACTTGGTTGAGTACTCACCAGTCACAGA
AAAGCATCTTACGGATGGCATGACAGTAAGAGAATTATGCAGTGCTGCCATAACCATGAGTGATAACACT
GCGGCCAACTTACTTCTGACAACGATCGGAGGACCGAAGGAGCTAACCGCTTTTTTGCACAACATGGGGG
ATCATGTAACTCGCCTTGATCGTTGGGAACCGGAGCTGAATGAAGCCATACCAAACGACGAGCGTGACAC
CACGATGCCTGCAGCAATGGCAACAACGTTGCGCAAACTATTAACTGGCGAACTACTTACTCTAGCTTCC
CGGCAACAATTAATAGACTGGATGGAGGCGGATAAAGTTGCAGGACCACTTCTGCGCTCGGCCCTTCCGG
CTGGCTGGTTTATTGCTGATAAATCTGGAGCCGGTGAGCGTGGGTCTCGCGGTATCATTGCAGCACTGGG
GCCAGATGGTAAGCCCTCCCGTATCGTAGTTATCTACACGACGGGGAGTCAGGCAACTATGGATGAACGA
AATAGACAGATCGCTGAGATAGGTGCCTCACTGATTAAGCATTGGTAACTGTCAGACCAAGTTTACTCAT
ATATACTTTAGATTGATTTAAAACTTCATTTTTAATTTAAAAGGATCTAGGTGAAGATCCTTTTTGATAA
TCTCATGACCAAAATCCCTTAACGTGAGTTTTCGTTCCACTGAGCGTCAGACCCCGTAGAAAAGATCAAA
GGATCTTCTTGAGATCCTTTTTTTCTGCGCGTAATCTGCTGCTTGCAAACAAAAAAACCACCGCTACCAG
CGGTGGTTTGTTTGCCGGATCAAGAGCTACCAACTCTTTTTCCGAAGGTAACTGGCTTCAGCAGAGCGCA
GATACCAAATACTGTCCTTCTAGTGTAGCCGTAGTTAGGCCACCACTTCAAGAACTCTGTAGCACCGCCT
ACATACCTCGCTCTGCTAATCCTGTTACCAGTGGCTGCTGCCAGTGGCGATAAGTCGTGTCTTACCGGGT
TGGACTCAAGACGATAGTTACCGGATAAGGCGCAGCGGTCGGGCTGAACGGGGGGTTCGTGCACACAGCC
CAGCTTGGAGCGAACGACCTACACCGAACTGAGATACCTACAGCGTGAGCTATGAGAAAGCGCCACGCTT
CCCGAAGGGAGAAAGGCGGACAGGTATCCGGTAAGCGGCAGGGTCGGAACAGGAGAGCGCACGAGGGAGC
TTCCAGGGGGAAACGCCTGGTATCTTTATAGTCCTGTCGGGTTTCGCCACCTCTGACTTGAGCGTCGATT
TTTGTGATGCTCGTCAGGGGGGCGGAGCCTATGGAAAAACGCCAGCAACGCGGCCTTTTTACGGTTCCTG
GCCTTTTGCTGGCCTTGAAGCTGTCCCTGATGGTCGTCATCTACCTGCCTGGACAGCATGGCCTGCAACG
CGGGCATCCCGATGCCGCCGGAAGCGAGAAGAATCATAATGGGGAAGGCCATCCAGCCTCGCGTCGAATT
CGTCGACCTCGAAATTCTACCGGGTAGGGGAGGCGCTTTTCCCAAGGCAGTCTGGAGCATGCGCTTTAGC
AGCCCCGCTGGGCACTTGGCGCTACACAAGTGGCCTCTGGCCTCGCACACATTCCACATCCACCGGTAGG
CGCCAACCGGCTCCGTTCTTTGGTGGCCCCTTCGCGCCACCTTCTACTCCTCCCCTAGTCAGGAAGTTCC
CCCCCGCCCCGCAGCTCGCGTCGTGCAGGACGTGACAAATGGAAGTAGCACGTCTCACTAGTCTCGTGCA
GATGGACAGCACCGCTGAGCAATGGAAGCGGGTAGGCCTTTGGGGCAGCGGCCAATAGCAGCTTTGCTCC
TTCGCTTTCTGGGCTCAGAGGCTGGGAAGGGGTGGGTCCGGGGGCGGGCTCAGGGGCGGGCTCAGGGGCG
GGGCGGGCGCCCGAAGGTCCTCCGGAGGCCCGGCATTCTGCACGCTTCAAAAGCGCACGTCTGCCGCGCT
GTTCTCCTCTTCCTCATCTCCGGGCCTTTCGACCTGCATCCATCTAGATCTCGAGCAGCTGAAGCTTACC
ATGACCGAGTACAAGCCCACGGTGCGCCTCGCCACCCGCGACGACGTCCCCAGGGCCGTACGCACCCTCG
CCGCCGCGTTCGCCGACTACCCCGCCACGCGCCACACCGTCGATCCGGACCGCCACATCGAGCGGGTCAC
CGAGCTGCAAGAACTCTTCCTCACGCGCGTCGGGCTCGACATCGGCAAGGTGTGGGTCGCGGACGACGGC
GCCGCGGTGGCGGTCTGGACCACGCCGGAGAGCGTCGAAGCGGGGGCGGTGTTCGCCGAGATCGGCCCGC
GCATGGCCGAGTTGAGCGGTTCCCGGCTGGCCGCGCAGCAACAGATGGAAGGCCTCCTGGCGCCGCACCG
GCCCAAGGAGCCCGCGTGGTTCCTGGCCACCGTCGGCGTCTCGCCCGACCACCAGGGCAAGGGTCTGGGC
AGCGCCGTCGTGCTCCCCGGAGTGGAGGCGGCCGAGCGCGCCGGGGTGCCCGCCTTCCTGGAGACCTCCG
CGCCCCGCAACCTCCCCTTCTACGAGCGGCTCGGCTTCACCGTCACCGCCGACGTCGAGGTGCCCGAAGG
ACCGCGCACCTGGTGCATGACCCGCAAGCCCGGTGCCTGACGCCCGCCCCACGACCCGCAGCGCCCGACC
GAAAGGAGCGCACGACCCCATGCATCGATGATATCAGATCCCCGGGATGCAGAAATTGATGATCTATTAA
ACAATAAAGATGTCCACTAAAATGGAAGTTTTTCCTGTCATACTTTGTTAAGAAGGGTGAGAACAGAGTA
CCTACATTTTGAATGGAAGGATTGGAGCTACGGGGGTGGGGGTGGGGTGGGATTAGATAAATGCCTGCTC
TTTACTGAAGGCTCTTTACTATTGCTTTATGATAATGTTTCATAGTTGGATATCATAATTTAAACAAGCA
AAACCAAATTAAGGGCCAGCTCATTCCTCCCACTCATGATCTATAGATCTATAGATCTCTCGTGGGATCA
TTGTTTTTCTCTTGATTCCCACTTTGTGGTTCTAAGTACTGTGGTTTCCAAATGTGTCAGTTTCATAGCC
TGAAGAACGAGATCAGCAGCCTCTGTTCCACATACACTTCATTCTCAGTATTGTTTTGCCAAGTTCTAAT
TCCATCAGAAGCTGGTCGACCAATTCTCATGTTTGACAGCTTATCATCGCAGATCCGGGCAACGTTGTTG
CCATTGCTGCAGGCGCAGAACTGGTAGGTATGGAAGATCTATACATTGAATCAATATTGGCAATTAGCCA
TATTAGTCATTGGTTATATAGCATAAATCAATATTGGCTATTGGCCATTGCATACGTTGTATCTATATCA
TAATATGTACATTTATATTGGCTCATGTCCAATATGACCGCCAT
